Addgene plasmid #89892: pMT2 Beta1b mCherry
Purpose: Mammalian expression of Beta1b mCherry
Depositing lab: Annette Dolphin. Depositing organization: University College London. Publication: The CaVbeta Subunit Protects the I-II Loop of the Voltage-gated Calcium Channel CaV2.2 from Proteasomal Degradation but Not Oligoubiquitination. Page KM, Rothwell SW, Dolphin AC. J Biol Chem. 2016 Sep 23;291(39):20402-16. doi: 10.1074/jbc.M116.737270. Epub 2016 Aug 3. PubMed 27489103.
Backbone
  Vector backbone: pMT2
  Backbone size w/o insert (bp): 5129
  Vector type: Mammalian Expression
Growth in bacteria
  Bacterial resistance: Ampicillin, 100 μg/mL
  Growth temperature: 37°C
  Growth strain: DH5alpha
  Copy number: High Copy
Gene/Insert
  Gene/Insert name: Cacnb1 (alt name: Beta1b)
  Species: R. norvegicus (rat)
  Insert size (bp): 2658
  Mutation: mCherry sequence inserted just before the Stop codon
  Entrez Gene: Cacnb1 (a.k.a. CAB1)
  Promoter: adenovirus major late promoter
  Tag / fusion protein: mCherry (C terminal on insert)
  Cloning method: Restriction Enzyme; 5′ cloning site EcoRI (not destroyed); 3′ cloning site NotI (not destroyed)
  Sequencing primers: 5′ 5' agcttgaggtgtggcaggctt 3'; 3′ 5' ggtcgaaccatgatggcagc 3'
Terms and licenses: Academic/Nonprofit Terms; Industry Terms: Not Available to Industry
Depositor comments: Cut out B1b with EcoRI and SpeI (but then you lose the start codon), cut out mCherry with SpeI and NotI (but then you lose the Stop codon). The mCherry is missing the N-terminal start codon. The SpeI site introduces 2 extra amino acids: Threonine and serine. Cut out the entire insert with EcoRI and NotI.
How to cite: pMT2 Beta1b mCherry was a gift from Annette Dolphin (Addgene plasmid # 89892 ; http://n2t.net/addgene:89892 ; RRID:Addgene_89892)
