[The description below was written by a language model from this plasmid's Addgene catalogue record and pLannotate feature annotations shown in this document.]
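Description:
pMT2 Beta1b mCherry is a mammalian expression plasmid built on the pMT2 backbone, carrying the rat voltage-gated calcium channel auxiliary subunit β1b (Cacnb1) fused at its C terminus to the red fluorescent protein mCherry. It is propagated in E. coli as a high-copy plasmid through a ColE1/pUC-type origin and selected with ampicillin via the β-lactamase gene. The annotated sequence also shows small remnants of pBR322-derived elements (rop, bom, lacI and lacZα fragments) that are vestigial backbone sequence.

The catalogue entry gives the adenovirus major late promoter as the driver of expression. The feature table does not label this promoter as such, but it annotates adenoviral sequence (scored as a polymerase fragment on the opposite strand) and a chimeric adenovirus/immunoglobulin intron directly upstream of the insert, next to an SV40 enhancer/early promoter region. Downstream of the fusion lie a mouse DHFR coding sequence, an SV40 polyadenylation signal and the adenovirus VA RNA gene, which is generally included to support translation in transfected cells.

The mCherry sequence, lacking its own start codon, was inserted just before the β1b stop codon. It is joined through a SpeI site that adds a threonine and a serine as a short linker. The whole insert sits between EcoRI and NotI sites, and SpeI allows either half to be excised separately, though β1b then loses its start codon and mCherry its stop codon. The automated annotation matches the β subunit to the mouse orthologue, whereas the catalogue states the species as rat.

The construct is intended for expressing fluorescently labelled β1b in mammalian cells. The associated study examined how CaVβ subunits protect the CaV2.2 I-II loop from proteasomal degradation.
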