Features (pLannotate 1.2.2; 18 found; start..end, strand, type, name):
      1..1791    +  CDS            Cacnb1: CACB1_MOUSE - Also known as Cacnlb1. Experimental evidence at protein level: Swiss-Prot protein existence level 1. Regulatory subunit of L-type calcium channels. Regulates the activity of L-type calcium channels that contain CACNA1A as pore- forming subunit (By similarity). Regulates the activity of L-type calcium channels that contain CACNA1C as pore-forming subunit and increases the presence of the channel complex at the cell membrane. Required for functional expression L-type calcium channels that contain CACNA1D as pore-forming subunit. Regulates the activity of L-type calcium channels tha
   1798..2505    +  CDS            mCherry: monomeric derivative of DsRed fluorescent protein (Shaner et al., 2004) mammalian codon-optimized
   2518..2534    +  promoter       chicken β-actin promoter (fragment): contains a 21-bp deletion relative to the standard chicken β-actin promoter
   2620..3183    +  CDS            DHFR: mouse dihydrofolate reductase; Mus musculus Dhfr
   3264..3347    +  CDS            large T antigen (fragment): large T antigen from SV40 (simian virus 40)
   3370..3504    +  polyA_signal   SV40 poly(A) signal: SV40 polyadenylation signal
   3512..3862    -  CDS            PTP (fragment): TERM_ADE02 - Experimental evidence at protein level: Swiss-Prot protein existence level 1. Protein covalently bound to the viral DNA that acts as a primer for viral genomic replication by DNA strand displacement. Assembles on the viral origin of replication in an initiation complex with viral polymerase, DBP, host NFIA and host POU2F1/OCT1. During initiation, the polymerase covalently couples the first dCTP with Ser- 580 of pTP. The terminal protein stimulates the template activity over 20 fold compared to protein-free templates. Neo-synthesized viral genomes are linked to two preterminal prot
   3893..4049    +  ncRNA          VA: Accession: RF00102 - VA RNA
   4112..4165    -  CDS            lacI (fragment): lac repressor; lacI; The lac repressor binds to the lac operator to inhibit transcription in E. coli. This inhibition can be relieved by adding lactose or isopropyl-β-D-thiogalactopyranoside (IPTG).
   4348..4936    -  rep_origin     ori: high-copy-number ColE1/pMB1/pBR322/pUC origin of replication
   5107..5967    -  CDS            AmpR: β-lactamase; bla; confers resistance to ampicillin, carbenicillin, and related antibiotics
   5968..6072    -  promoter       AmpR promoter: bla
   6167..6202    +  CDS            rop (fragment): Rop protein, which maintains plasmids at low copy number; rop
   6304..6403    +  misc_feature   bom (fragment): basis of mobility region from pBR322
   6409..6563    -  CDS            lacZα (fragment): LacZα fragment of β-galactosidase; lacZ fragment
   6572..6901    -  promoter       SV40 promoter: SV40 enhancer and early promoter
   6922..7353    -  CDS            POL (fragment): DPOL_ADE05 - Experimental evidence at protein level: Swiss-Prot protein existence level 1. Eukaryotic-type DNA polymerase involved in viral genomic replication. DNA synthesis is protein primed, and acts in a strand displacement replication. Assembles in complex with viral pTP, DBP, host NFIA and host POU2F1/OCT1 on viral origin of replication. The polymerase covalently transfers dCMP onto pTP, thereby initiating complementary strand synthesis. From Human adenovirus C serotype 5 (HAdV-5) (Human adenovirus 5).
   7370..7599    +  intron         chimeric intron: chimera between introns from adenovirus and immunoglobulin heavy chain genes
>Addgene plasmid #89892 | pMT2 Beta1b mCherry | addgene full sequence | sequence record 176911 | Addgene Partial NGS Result
ATGGTCCAGAAGAGCGGCATGTCCCGGGGCCCTTACCCACCTTCCCAAGAGATCCCTATGGAGGTCTTCG
ACCCCAGCCCACAGGGCAAATACAGCAAGAGGAAAGGGCGGTTCAAAAGGTCAGATGGGAGCACCTCCTC
AGATACCACATCCAACAGCTTTGTCCGTCAGGGCTCAGCAGAGTCCTACACGAGCCGGCCGTCAGACTCC
GACGTGTCCCTGGAGGAGGACCGGGAAGCCTTAAGGAAGGAGGCAGAGCGCCAGGCCTTAGCCCAGCTCG
AGAAAGCCAAGACCAAACCAGTGGCCTTTGCTGTTCGGACAAATGTTGGCTACAATCCGTCTCCAGGAGA
TGAGGTGCCAGTGCAGGGAGTGGCCATCACCTTTGAGCCCAAGGACTTCCTGCACATCAAGGAGAAATAC
AATAATGACTGGTGGATCGGGAGGCTGGTGAAGGAAGGCTGTGAGGTTGGTTTCATCCCCAGCCCTGTCA
AACTGGACAGCCTTCGCCTGCTGCAGGAACAGACGCTGCGCCAAAACCGCCTCAGCTCCAGCAAGTCAGG
TGACAACTCCAGTTCCAGTCTGGGAGATGTGGTGACTGGCACCCGCCGCCCCACACCCCCCGCCAGTGCC
AAACAGAAGCAGAAGTCGACAGAGCACGTGCCCCCCTATGACGTGGTGCCTTCCATGAGGCCCATCATCC
TGGTGGGACCATCGCTCAAGGGCTATGAGGTAACTGACATGATGCAGAAGGCGTTGTTTGACTTCTTGAA
GCATCGGTTTGATGGCAGGATTTCCATCACCCGGGTAACGGCTGACATTTCCCTGGCCAAGCGCTCGGTC
CTCAACAACCCCAGCAAACACATTATCATCGAGCGCTCCAACACTCGCTCCAGCCTGGCTGAGGTACAGA
GTGAAATCGAGCGGATCTTCGAGCTGGCCCGGACCTTGCAGCTGGTTGCCCTGGACGCCGACACCATCAA
CCACCCAGCCCAGCTCTCTAAAACCTCGCTGGCCCCCATCATTGTTTACATCAAGATCACATCCCCCAAG
GTACTGCAGAGGCTCATCAAATCCCGAGGGAAGTCTCAATCCAAACACCTCAATGTCCAAATAGCAGCCT
CGGAGAAGCTGGCACAGTGTCCCCCCGAAATGTTTGACATAATCCTGGACGAGAACCAATTGGAAGATGC
CTGCGAGCACCTGGCGGAGTACTTGGAAGCCTACTGGAAGGCCACACACCCGCCTAGCAGCACGCCACCC
AATCCGCTGCTGAACCGCACCATGGCTACCGCCGCTCTGGCTGCCAGCCCTGCCCCCGTCTCCAACCTCC
AGGGACCCTACCTTGCTTCCGGGGACCAGCCGCTGGACCGGGCCACTGGGGAGCATGCCAGTGTGCACGA
GTACCCCGGGGAGCTGGGCCAGCCCCCAGGCCTTTACCCCAGCAACCACCCACCTGGCCGGGCAGGCACC
CTGCGGGCGCTATCCCGCCAAGACACCTTTGATGCTGACACCCCCGGCAGCCGAAACTCTGCCTACACGG
AGCCAGGAGACTCGTGTGTGGACATGGAGACAGACCCCTCAGAGGGCCCAGGGCCTGGAGACCCTGCAGG
GGGAGGTACACCACCAGCTCGGCAGGGCTCCTGGGAAGAGGAGGAAGATTATGAGGAGGAGATGACCGAC
AACAGGAACCGGGGCCGGAATAAGGCCCGCTACTGTGCGGAGGGTGGTGGGCCGGTTCTGGGGCGCAATA
AGAATGAGCTGGAGGGCTGGGGACAAGGCGTCTACATCCGCACTAGTGTGAGCAAGGGCGAGGAGGATAA
CATGGCCATCATCAAGGAGTTCATGCGCTTCAAGGTGCACATGGAGGGCTCCGTGAACGGCCACGAGTTC
GAGATCGAGGGCGAGGGCGAGGGCCGCCCCTACGAGGGCACCCAGACCGCCAAGCTGAAGGTGACCAAGG
GTGGCCCCCTGCCCTTCGCCTGGGACATCCTGTCCCCTCAGTTCATGTACGGCTCCAAGGCCTACGTGAA
GCACCCCGCCGACATCCCCGACTACTTGAAGCTGTCCTTCCCCGAGGGCTTCAAGTGGGAGCGCGTGATG
AACTTCGAGGACGGCGGCGTGGTGACCGTGACCCAGGACTCCTCCCTGCAGGACGGCGAGTTCATCTACA
AGGTGAAGCTGCGCGGCACCAACTTCCCCTCCGACGGCCCCGTAATGCAGAAGAAGACCATGGGCTGGGA
GGCCTCCTCCGAGCGGATGTACCCCGAGGACGGCGCCCTGAAGGGCGAGATCAAGCAGAGGCTGAAGCTG
AAGGACGGCGGCCACTACGACGCTGAGGTCAAGACCACCTACAAGGCCAAGAAGCCCGTGCAGCTGCCCG
GCGCCTACAACGTCAACATCAAGTTGGACATCACCTCCCACAACGAGGACTACACCATCGTGGAACAGTA
CGAACGCGCCGAGGGCCGCCACTCCACCGGCGGCATGGACGAGCTGTACAAGTAGCGGCCGCAATTCCGG
GGGGGGGGGGGGGGGGGACAGCTCAGGGCTGCGATTTCGCGCCAAACTTGACGGCAATCCTAGCGTGAAG
GCTGGTAGGATTTTATCCCCGCTGCCATCATGGTTCGACCATTGAACTGCATCGTCGCCGTGTCCCAAAA
TATGGGGATTGGCAAGAACGGAGACCTACCCTGGCCTCCGCTCAGGAACGAGTTCAAGTACTTCCAAAGA
ATGACCACAACCTCTTCAGTGGAAGGTAAACAGAATCTGGTGATTATGGGTAGGAAAACCTGGTTCTCCA
TTCCTGAGAAGAATCGACCTTTAAAGGACAGAATTAATATAGTTCTCAGTAGAGAACTCAAAGAACCACC
ACGAGGAGCTCATTTTCTTGCCAAAAGTTTGGATGATGCCTTAAGACTTATTGAACAACCGGAATTGGCA
AGTAAAGTAGACATGGTTTGGATAGTCGGAGGCAGTTCTGTTTACCAGGAAGCCATGAATCAACCAGGCC
ACCTCAGACTCTTTGTGACAAGGATCATGCAGGAATTTGAAAGTGACACGTTTTTCCCAGAAATTGATTT
GGGGAAATATAAACTTCTCCCAGAATACCCAGGCGTCCTCTCTGAGGTCCAGGAGGAAAAAGGCATCAAG
TATAAGTTTGAAGTCTACGAGAAGAAAGACTAACAGGAAGATGCTTTCAAGTTCTCTGCTCCCCTCCTAA
AGCTATGCATTTTTATAAGACCATGGGACTTTTGCTGGCTTTAGATCATAATCAGCCATACCACATTTGT
AGAGGTTTTACTTGCTTTAAAAAACCTCCCACACCTCCCCCTGAACCTGAAACATAAAATGAATGCAATT
GTTGTTGTTAACTTGTTTATTGCAGCTTATAATGGTTACAAATAAAGCAATAGCATCACAAATTTCACAA
ATAAAGCATTTTTTTCACTGCATTCTAGTTGTGGTTTGTCCAAACTCATCAATGTATCTTATCATGTCTG
GATCCCCGGCCAACGGTCTGGTGACCCGGCTGCGAGAGCTCGGTGTACCTGAGACGCGAGTAAGCCCTTG
AGTCAAAGACGTAGTCGTTGCAAGTCCGCACCAGGTACTGATATCCCACCAAAAAGTGCGGCGGCGGCTG
GCGGTAGAGGGGCCAGCGTAGGGTGGCCGGGGCTCCGGGGGCGAGGTCTTCCAACATAAGGCGATGATAT
CCGTAGATGTACCTGGACATCCAGGTGATGCCGGCGGCGGTGGTGGAGGCGCGCGGAAAGTCGCGGACGC
GGTTCCAGATGTTGCGCAGCGGCAAAAAGTGCTCCATGGTCGGGACGCTCTGGCCGGTGAGGCGTGCGCA
GTCGTTGACGCTCTAGACCGTGCAAAAGGAGAGCCTGTAAGCGGGCACTCTTCCGTGGTCTGGTGGATAA
ATTCGCAAGGGTATCATGGCGGACGACCGGGGTTCGAACCCCGGATCCGGCCGTCCGCCGTGATCCATGC
GGTTACCGCCCGCGTGTCGAACCCAGGTGTGCGACGTCAGACAACGGGGGAGCGCTCCTTTTGGCTTCCT
TCCAGGCGCGGCGGCTGCTGCGCTAGCTTTTTTGGCGAGCTCGAATTAATTCTGCATTAATGAATCGGCC
AACGCGCGGGGAGAGGCGGTTTGCGTATTGGGCGCTCTTCCGCTTCCTCGCTCACTGACTCGCTGCGCTC
GGTCGTTCGGCTGCGGCGAGCGGTATCAGCTCACTCAAAGGCGGTAATACGGTTATCCACAGAATCAGGG
GATAACGCAGGAAAGAACATGTGAGCAAAAGGCCAGCAAAAGGCCAGGAACCGTAAAAAGGCCGCGTTGC
TGGCGTTTTTCCATAGGCTCCGCCCCCCTGACGAGCATCACAAAAATCGACGCTCAAGTCAGAGGTGGCG
AAACCCGACAGGACTATAAAGATACCAGGCGTTTCCCCCTGGAAGCTCCCTCGTGCGCTCTCCTGTTCCG
ACCCTGCCGCTTACCGGATACCTGTCCGCCTTTCTCCCTTCGGGAAGCGTGGCGCTTTCTCATAGCTCAC
GCTGTAGGTATCTCAGTTCGGTGTAGGTCGTTCGCTCCAAGCTGGGCTGTGTGCACGAACCCCCCGTTCA
GCCCGACCGCTGCGCCTTATCCGGTAACTATCGTCTTGAGTCCAACCCGGTAAGACACGACTTATCGCCA
CTGGCAGCAGCCACTGGTAACAGGATTAGCAGAGCGAGGTATGTAGGCGGTGCTACAGAGTTCTTGAAGT
GGTGGCCTAACTACGGCTACACTAGAAGAACAGTATTTGGTATCTGCGCTCTGCTGAAGCCAGTTACCTT
CGGAAAAAGAGTTGGTAGCTCTTGATCCGGCAAACAAACCACCGCTGGTAGCGGTGGTTTTTTTGTTTGC
AAGCAGCAGATTACGCGCAGAAAAAAAGGATCTCAAGAAGATCCTTTGATCTTTTCTACGGGGTCTGACG
CTCAGTGGAACGAAAACTCACGTTAAGGGATTTTGGTCATGAGATTATCAAAAAGGATCTTCACCTAGAT
CCTTTTAAATTAAAAATGAAGTTTTAAATCAATCTAAAGTATATATGAGTAAACTTGGTCTGACAGTTAC
CAATGCTTAATCAGTGAGGCACCTATCTCAGCGATCTGTCTATTTCGTTCATCCATAGTTGCCTGACTCC
CCGTCGTGTAGATAACTACGATACGGGAGGGCTTACCATCTGGCCCCAGTGCTGCAATGATACCGCGAGA
CCCACGCTCACCGGCTCCAGATTTATCAGCAATAAACCAGCCAGCCGGAAGGGCCGAGCGCAGAAGTGGT
CCTGCAACTTTATCCGCCTCCATCCAGTCTATTAATTGTTGCCGGGAAGCTAGAGTAAGTAGTTCGCCAG
TTAATAGTTTGCGCAACGTTGTTGCCATTGCTACAGGCATCGTGGTGTCACGCTCGTCGTTTGGTATGGC
TTCATTCAGCTCCGGTTCCCAACGATCAAGGCGAGTTACATGATCCCCCATGTTGTGCAAAAAAGCGGTT
AGCTCCTTCGGTCCTCCGATCGTTGTCAGAAGTAAGTTGGCCGCAGTGTTATCACTCATGGTTATGGCAG
CACTGCATAATTCTCTTACTGTCATGCCATCCGTAAGATGCTTTTCTGTGACTGGTGAGTACTCAACCAA
GTCATTCTGAGAATAGTGTATGCGGCGACCGAGTTGCTCTTGCCCGGCGTCAATACGGGATAATACCGCG
CCACATAGCAGAACTTTAAAAGTGCTCATCATTGGAAAACGTTCTTCGGGGCGAAAACTCTCAAGGATCT
TACCGCTGTTGAGATCCAGTTCGATGTAACCCACTCGTGCACCCAACTGATCTTCAGCATCTTTTACTTT
CACCAGCGTTTCTGGGTGAGCAAAAACAGGAAGGCAAAATGCCGCAAAAAAGGGAATAAGGGCGACACGG
AAATGTTGAATACTCATACTCTTCCTTTTTCAATATTATTGAAGCATTTATCAGGGTTATTGTCTCATGA
GCGGATACATATTTGAATGTATTTAGAAAAATAAACAAATAGGGGTTCCGCGCACATTTCCCCGAAAAGT
GCCACCTGACGTCTAAGAAACCATTATTATCATGACATTAACCTATAAAAATAGGCGTATCACGAGGCCC
TTTCGTCTCGCGCGTTTCGGTGATGACGGTGAAAACCTCTGACACATGCAGCTCCCGGAGACGGTCACAG
CTTGTCTGTAAGCGGATGCCGGGAGCAGACAAGCCCGTCAGGGCGCGTCAGCGGGTGTTGGCGGGTGTCG
GGGCTGGCTTAACTATGCGGCATCAGAGCAGATTGTACTGAGAGTGCACCATATGCGGTGTGAAATACCG
CACAGATGCGTAAGGAGAAAATACCGCATCAGGCGCCATTCGCCATTCAGGCTGCGCAACTGTTGGGAAG
GGCGATCGGTGCGGGCCTCTTCGCTATTACGCCAGCTGGCGAAAGGGGGATGTGCTGCAAGGCGATTAAG
TTGGGTAACGCCAGGGTTTTCCCAGTCACGACGTTGTAAAACGACGGCCAGTGCCAAGCTTTTTGCAAAA
GCCTAGGCCTCCAAAAAAGCCTCCTCACTACTTCTGGAATAGCTCAGAGGCCGAGGCGGCCTCGGCCTCT
GCATAAATAAAAAAAATTAGTCAGCCATGGGGCGGAGAATGGGCGGAACTGGGCGGAGTTAGGGGCGGGA
TGGGCGGAGTTAGGGGCGGGACTATGGTTGCTGACTAATTGAGATGCATGCTTTGCATACTTCTGCCTGC
TGGGGAGCCTGGGGACTTTCCACACCTGGTTGCTGACTAATTGAGATGCATGCTTTGCATACTTCTGCCT
GCTGGGGAGCCTGGGGACTTTCCACACCCTAACTGACACACATTCCACAGGATCCGGTCGCGCGAATTTC
GAGCGGTGTTCCGCGGTCCTCCTCGTATAGAAACTCGGACCACTCTGAGACGAAGGCTCGCGTCCAGGCC
AGCACGAAGGAGGCTAAGTGGGAGGGGTAGCGGTCGTTGTCCACTAGGGGGTCCACTCGCTCCAGGGTGT
GAAGACACATGTCGCCCTCTTCGGCATCAAGGAAGGTGATTGGTTTATAGGTGTAGGCCACGTGACCGGG
TGTTCCTGAAGGGGGGCTATAAAAGGGGGTGGGGGCGCGTTCGTCCTCACTCTCTTCCGCATCGCTGTCT
GCGAGGGCCAGCTGTTGGGCTCGCGGTTGAGGACAAACTCTTCGCGGTCTTTCCAGTACTCTTGGATCGG
AAACCCGTCGGCCTCCGAACGGTACTCCGCCACCGAGGGACCTGAGCGAGTCCGCATCGACCGGATCGGA
AAACCTCTCGACTGTTGGGGTGAGTACTCCCTCTCAAAAGCGGGCATGACTTCTGCGCTAAGATTGTCAG
TTTCCAAAAACGAGGAGGATTTGATATTCACCTGGCCCGCGGTGATGCCTTTGAGGGTGGCCGCGTCCAT
CTGGTCAGAAAAGACAATCTTTTTGTTGTCAAGCTTGAGGTGTGGCAGGCTTGAGATCTGGCCATACACT
TGAGTGACAATGACATCCACTTTGCCTTTCTCTCCACAGGTGTCCACTCCCAGGTCCAACTGCAGGCGAG
CCTGAATTCGGCACGAGAGCGTGCAGCTGGGCGACTGCACCCGGTGCTGGCTGCGCGACGCCGCGCTGCT
CTCGGCTCGGACGGCCTCTCCCATGCGCTGAGGGCCCCCGGCTGTGCCGGGAGGGCGGCCGGACCGGAGG
ATCCTCTCC
